Addgene plasmid #205996: pLVX-KIF2C
Purpose: inducible expression of HA-KIF2C
Depositing lab: Floris Foijer. Depositing organization: University Medical Center Groningen. Publication: cGAS-STING drives the IL-6-dependent survival of chromosomally instable cancers. Hong C, Schubert M, Tijhuis AE, Requesens M, Roorda M, van den Brink A, Ruiz LA, Bakker PL, van der Sluis T, Pieters W, Chen M, Wardenaar R, van der Vegt B, Spierings DCJ, de Bruyn M, van Vugt MATM, Foijer F. Nature. 2022 Jul;607(7918):366-373. doi: 10.1038/s41586-022-04847-2. Epub 2022 Jun 15. PubMed 35705809.
Backbone
  Vector backbone: pLVX
  Backbone manufacturer: Clontech
  Backbone size w/o insert (bp): 7831
  Total vector size (bp): 9974
  Vector type: Mammalian Expression
  Selectable markers: Puromycin
Growth in bacteria
  Bacterial resistance: Ampicillin, 100 μg/mL
  Growth temperature: 37°C
  Growth strain: NEB Stable
  Copy number: High Copy
Gene/Insert
  Gene/Insert name: KIF2c
  Species: H. sapiens (human)
  Insert size (bp): 2178
  GenBank ID: NM_006845.4
  Entrez Gene: KIF2C (a.k.a. CT139, KNSL6, MCAK)
  Promoter: pTight
  Tag / fusion protein: HA (N terminal on insert)
  Cloning method: Restriction Enzyme; 5′ cloning site BamHI (not destroyed); 3′ cloning site EcoRI (not destroyed)
  Sequencing primers: 5′ ATAAGCAGAGCTCGTTTAGT; 3′ AAGCGCCTCCCCTACCCGGT
Resource information
  A portion of this plasmid was derived from a plasmid made by: Bakhoum, S. F.
Terms and licenses: Academic/Nonprofit Terms; Industry Terms: Not Available to Industry
Depositor comments: Bakhoum, S. F. et al. Chromosomal instability drives metastasis through a cytosolic DNA response. Nature 553, 467–472 (2018).
How to cite: pLVX-KIF2C was a gift from Floris Foijer (Addgene plasmid # 205996 ; http://n2t.net/addgene:205996 ; RRID:Addgene_205996)
