[The description below was written by a language model from this plasmid's Addgene catalogue record and pLannotate feature annotations shown in this document.]
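Description:
pLVX-KIF2C is an HIV-1-derived lentiviral expression plasmid built on the Clontech pLVX backbone for tetracycline/doxycycline-inducible expression of HA-tagged human KIF2C (also called MCAK) in mammalian cells. In bacteria it is maintained through a high-copy ColE1/pUC-type origin and an ampicillin resistance gene (β-lactamase). The catalogue lists it simply as a mammalian expression vector of about 10 kb, and the sequenced record is of similar length. The annotated features show the lentiviral transfer architecture: flanking HIV-1 LTR sequences, the Ψ packaging signal with a gag fragment, the Rev response element for Rev-dependent nuclear export of the genomic RNA, and the cPPT/CTS element that aids nuclear import and transduction.

Between the LTRs, the PTight promoter, which consists of seven tet operator repeats fused to a minimal CMV promoter, drives the KIF2C coding sequence, cloned between BamHI and EcoRI sites. The record states an N-terminal HA tag, although the tag is not separately annotated in the feature table. PTight is essentially silent unless a Tet transactivator is present. No transactivator is encoded on this plasmid, so it must be supplied separately by the target cells. Downstream, a mouse PGK promoter expresses puromycin N-acetyltransferase for selection of transduced cells, and a WPRE enhances transcript stability and expression.

KIF2C is a microtubule-depolymerizing kinesin that regulates kinetochore-microtubule turnover and chromosome segregation. The associated work concerns chromosomally unstable cancers and cGAS-STING signalling, which suggests the construct serves to modulate chromosome segregation fidelity on demand, though the record gives the purpose only as inducible HA-KIF2C expression.
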