Features (pLannotate 1.2.2; 22 found; start..end, strand, type, name):
    376..633     +  LTR            5' LTR (truncated): truncated 5' long terminal repeat (LTR) from HIV-1
    680..805     +  misc_feature   HIV-1 Ψ: packaging signal of human immunodeficiency virus type 1
    789..1127    +  CDS            HIV-1 gag (fragment): gag protein from human immunodeficiency virus 1; gag
   1302..1535    +  misc_feature   RRE: The Rev response element (RRE) of HIV-1 allows for Rev-dependent mRNA export from the nucleus to the cytoplasm.
   1912..2012    +  CDS            Rev (fragment): human immunodeficiency virus 1 (HIV-1) Rev protein; rev; enhances nuclear export of unspliced and incompletely spliced viral mRNAs
   2027..2142    +  misc_feature   cPPT/CTS: central polypurine tract and central termination sequence of HIV-1 (lacking the first T)
   2205..2519    +  promoter       tight TRE promoter: Tet-responsive promoter PTight, consisting of seven tet operator sequences followed by the minimal CMV promoter
   2574..4745    +  CDS            KIF2C: KIF2C_HUMAN - Also known as KNSL6. Experimental evidence at protein level: Swiss-Prot protein existence level 1. In complex with KIF18B, constitutes the major microtubule plus-end depolymerizing activity in mitotic cells (PubMed:21820309). Regulates the turnover of microtubules at the kinetochore and functions in chromosome segregation during mitosis (PubMed:19060894). Plays a role in chromosome congression and is required for the lateral to end- on conversion of the chromosome-microtubule attachment (PubMed:23891108). From Homo sapiens (Human).
   4759..5258    +  promoter       PGK promoter: mouse phosphoglycerate kinase 1 promoter
   5279..5878    +  CDS            PuroR: puromycin N-acetyltransferase; pac from Streptomyces alboniger; confers resistance to puromycin
   5895..6483    +  misc_feature   WPRE: woodchuck hepatitis virus posttranscriptional regulatory element
   6500..7018    +  CDS            nef (fragment): NEF_HV1BR - Experimental evidence at protein level: Swiss-Prot protein existence level 1. Extracellular Nef protein targets CD4(+) T-lymphocytes for apoptosis by interacting with CXCR4 surface receptors (PubMed:14990729). From Human immunodeficiency virus type 1 group M subtype B (isolate BRU/LAI) (HIV-1).
   7066..7323    +  LTR            5' LTR (truncated): truncated 5' long terminal repeat (LTR) from HIV-1
   7475..7491    -  protein_bind   lac operator: The lac repressor binds to the lac operator to inhibit transcription in E. coli. This inhibition can be relieved by adding lactose or isopropyl-β-D-thiogalactopyranoside (IPTG). lac repressor encoded by lacI
   7499..7529    -  promoter       lac promoter: promoter for the E. coli lac operon
   7544..7565    -  protein_bind   CAP binding site: CAP binding activates transcription in the presence of cAMP. E. coli catabolite activator protein
   7578..7670    -  CDS            lacI (fragment): lac repressor; lacI; The lac repressor binds to the lac operator to inhibit transcription in E. coli. This inhibition can be relieved by adding lactose or isopropyl-β-D-thiogalactopyranoside (IPTG).
   7853..8441    -  rep_origin     ori: high-copy-number ColE1/pMB1/pBR322/pUC origin of replication
   8612..9472    -  CDS            AmpR: β-lactamase; bla; confers resistance to ampicillin, carbenicillin, and related antibiotics
   9473..9577    -  promoter       AmpR promoter: bla
   9625..9759    +  polyA_signal   SV40 poly(A) signal: SV40 polyadenylation signal
   9926..328     +  CDS            nef (fragment) (across the origin): NEF_HV1BR - Experimental evidence at protein level: Swiss-Prot protein existence level 1. Extracellular Nef protein targets CD4(+) T-lymphocytes for apoptosis by interacting with CXCR4 surface receptors (PubMed:14990729). From Human immunodeficiency virus type 1 group M subtype B (isolate BRU/LAI) (HIV-1).
>Addgene plasmid #205996 | pLVX-KIF2C | addgene full sequence | sequence record 409791 | Addgene NGS Result
GGAAGGGCTAATTCACTCCCAAAGAAGACAAGATATCCTTGATCTGTGGATCTACCACACACAAGGCTAC
TTCCCTGATTAGCAGAACTACACACCAGGGCCAGGGGTCAGATATCCACTGACCTTTGGATGGTGCTACA
AGCTAGTACCAGTTGAGCCAGATAAGGTAGAAGAGGCCAATAAAGGAGAGAACACCAGCTTGTTACACCC
TGTGAGCCTGCATGGGATGGATGACCCGGAGAGAGAAGTGTTAGAGTGGAGGTTTGACAGCCGCCTAGCA
TTTCATCACGTGGCCCGAGAGCTGCATCCGGAGTACTTCAAGAACTGCTGATATCGAGCTTGCTACAAGG
GACTTTCCGCTGGGGACTTTCCAGGGAGGCGTGGCCTGGGCGGGACTGGGGAGTGGCGAGCCCTCAGATC
CTGCATATAAGCAGCTGCTTTTTGCCTGTACTGGGTCTCTCTGGTTAGACCAGATCTGAGCCTGGGAGCT
CTCTGGCTAACTAGGGAACCCACTGCTTAAGCCTCAATAAAGCTTGCCTTGAGTGCTTCAAGTAGTGTGT
GCCCGTCTGTTGTGTGACTCTGGTAACTAGAGATCCCTCAGACCCTTTTAGTCAGTGTGGAAAATCTCTA
GCAGTGGCGCCCGAACAGGGACTTGAAAGCGAAAGGGAAACCAGAGGAGCTCTCTCGACGCAGGACTCGG
CTTGCTGAAGCGCGCACGGCAAGAGGCGAGGGGCGGCGACTGGTGAGTACGCCAAAAATTTTGACTAGCG
GAGGCTAGAAGGAGAGAGATGGGTGCGAGAGCGTCAGTATTAAGCGGGGGAGAATTAGATCGCGATGGGA
AAAAATTCGGTTAAGGCCAGGGGGAAAGAAAAAATATAAATTAAAACATATAGTATGGGCAAGCAGGGAG
CTAGAACGATTCGCAGTTAATCCTGGCCTGTTAGAAACATCAGAAGGCTGTAGACAAATACTGGGACAGC
TACAACCATCCCTTCAGACAGGATCAGAAGAACTTAGATCATTATATAATACAGTAGCAACCCTCTATTG
TGTGCATCAAAGGATAGAGATAAAAGACACCAAGGAAGCTTTAGACAAGATAGAGGAAGAGCAAAACAAA
AGTAAGACCACCGCACAGCAAGCGGCCGGCCGCTGATCTTCAGACCTGGAGGAGGAGATATGAGGGACAA
TTGGAGAAGTGAATTATATAAATATAAAGTAGTAAAAATTGAACCATTAGGAGTAGCACCCACCAAGGCA
AAGAGAAGAGTGGTGCAGAGAGAAAAAAGAGCAGTGGGAATAGGAGCTTTGTTCCTTGGGTTCTTGGGAG
CAGCAGGAAGCACTATGGGCGCAGCGTCAATGACGCTGACGGTACAGGCCAGACAATTATTGTCTGGTAT
AGTGCAGCAGCAGAACAATTTGCTGAGGGCTATTGAGGCGCAACAGCATCTGTTGCAACTCACAGTCTGG
GGCATCAAGCAGCTCCAGGCAAGAATCCTGGCTGTGGAAAGATACCTAAAGGATCAACAGCTCCTGGGGA
TTTGGGGTTGCTCTGGAAAACTCATTTGCACCACTGCTGTGCCTTGGAATGCTAGTTGGAGTAATAAATC
TCTGGAACAGATTTGGAATCACACGACCTGGATGGAGTGGGACAGAGAAATTAACAATTACACAAGCTTA
ATACACTCCTTAATTGAAGAATCGCAAAACCAGCAAGAAAAGAATGAACAAGAATTATTGGAATTAGATA
AATGGGCAAGTTTGTGGAATTGGTTTAACATAACAAATTGGCTGTGGTATATAAAATTATTCATAATGAT
AGTAGGAGGCTTGGTAGGTTTAAGAATAGTTTTTGCTGTACTTTCTATAGTGAATAGAGTTAGGCAGGGA
TATTCACCATTATCGTTTCAGACCCACCTCCCAACCCCGAGGGGACCCGACAGGCCCGAAGGAATAGAAG
AAGAAGGTGGAGAGAGAGACAGAGACAGATCCATTCGATTAGTGAACGGATCTCGACGGTATCGCCTTTA
AAAGAAAAGGGGGGATTGGGGGGTACAGTGCAGGGGAAAGAATAGTAGACATAATAGCAACAGACATACA
AACTAAAGAATTACAAAAACAAATTACAAAAATTCAAAATTTTCGGGTTTATTACAGGGACAGCAGAGAT
CCAGTTTATCGATGAGGCCCTTTCGTCTTCACTCGAGTTTACTCCCTATCAGTGATAGAGAACGTATGTC
GAGTTTACTCCCTATCAGTGATAGAGAACGATGTCGAGTTTACTCCCTATCAGTGATAGAGAACGTATGT
CGAGTTTACTCCCTATCAGTGATAGAGAACGTATGTCGAGTTTACTCCCTATCAGTGATAGAGAACGTAT
GTCGAGTTTATCCCTATCAGTGATAGAGAACGTATGTCGAGTTTACTCCCTATCAGTGATAGAGAACGTA
TGTCGAGGTAGGCGTGTACGGTGGGAGGCCTATATAAGCAGAGCTCGTTTAGTGAACCGTCAGATCGCCT
GGAGAAGGATCATGTACCCCTACGACGTGCCCGACTACGCCTCCCTCGGATCCGCCATGGACTCGTCGCT
TCAGGCCCGCCTGTTTCCCGGTCTCGCTATCAAGATCCAACGCAGTAATGGTTTAATTCACAGTGCCAAT
GTAAGGACTGTGAACTTGGAGAAATCCTGTGTTTCAGTGGAATGGGCAGAAGGAGGTGCCACAAAGGGCA
AAGAGATTGATTTTGATGATGTGGCTGCAATAAACCCAGAACTCTTACAGCTTCTTCCCTTACATCCGAA
GGACAATCTGCCCTTGCAGGAAAATGTAACAATCCAGAAACAAAAACGGAGATCCGTCAACTCCAAAATT
CCTGCTCCAAAAGAAAGTCTTCGAAGCCGCTCCACTCGCATGTCCACTGTCTCAGAGCTTCGCATCACGG
CTCAGGAGAATGACATGGAGGTGGAGCTGCCTGCAGCTGCAAACTCCCGCAAGCAGTTTTCAGTTCCTCC
TGCCCCCACTAGGCCTTCCTGCCCTGCAGTGGCTGAAATACCATTGAGGATGGTCAGCGAGGAGATGGAA
GAGCAAGTCCATTCCATCCGAGGCAGCTCTTCTGCAAACCCTGTGAACTCAGTTCGGAGGAAATCATGTC
TTGTGAAGGAAGTGGAAAAAATGAAGAACAAGCGAGAAGAGAAGAAGGCCCAGAACTCTGAAATGAGAAT
GAAGAGAGCTCAGGAGTATGACAGTAGTTTTCCAAACTGGGAATTTGCCCGAATGATTAAAGAATTTCGG
GCTACTTTGGAATGTCATCCACTTACTATGACTGATCCTATCGAAGAGCACAGAATATGTGTCTGTGTTA
GGAAACGCCCACTGAATAAGCAAGAATTGGCCAAGAAAGAAATTGATGTGATTTCCATTCCTAGCAAGTG
TCTCCTCTTGGTACATGAACCCAAGTTGAAAGTGGACTTAACAAAGTATCTGGAGAACCAAGCATTCTGC
TTTGACTTTGCATTTGATGAAACAGCTTCGAATGAAGTTGTCTACAGGTTCACAGCAAGGCCACTGGTAC
AGACAATCTTTGAAGGTGGAAAAGCAACTTGTTTTGCATATGGCCAGACAGGAAGTGGCAAGACACATAC
TATGGGCGGAGACCTCTCTGGGAAAGCCCAGAATGCATCCAAAGGGATCTATGCCATGGCCTCCCGGGAC
GTCTTCCTCCTGAAGAATCAACCCTGCTACCGGAAGTTGGGCCTGGAAGTCTATGTGACATTCTTCGAGA
TCTACAATGGGAAGCTGTTTGACCTGCTCAACAAGAAGGCCAAGCTGCGCGTGCTGGAGGACGGCAAGCA
ACAGGTGCAAGTGGTGGGGCTGCAGGAGCATCTGGTTAACTCTGCTGATGATGTCATCAAGATGATCGAC
ATGGGCAGCGCCTGCAGAACCTCTGGGCAGACATTTGCCAACTCCAATTCCTCCCGCTCCCACGCGTGCT
TCCAAATTATTCTTCGAGCTAAAGGGAGAATGCATGGCAAGTTCTCTTTGGTAGATCTGGCAGGGAATGA
GCGAGGCGCGGACACTTCCAGTGCTGACCGGCAGACCCGCATGGAGGGCGCAGAAATCAACAAGAGTCTC
TTAGCCCTGAAGGAGTGCATCAGGGCCCTGGGACAGAACAAGGCTCACACCCCGTTCCGTGAGAGCAAGC
TGACACAGGTGCTGAGGGACTCCTTCATTGGGGAGAACTCTAGGACTTGCATGATTGCCACGATCTCACC
AGGCATAAGCTCCTGTGAATATACTTTAAACACCCTGAGATATGCAGACAGGGTCAAGGAGCTGAGCCCC
CACAGTGGGCCCAGTGGAGAGCAGTTGATTCAAATGGAAACAGAAGAGATGGAAGCCTGCTCTAACGGGG
CGCTGATTCCAGGCAATTTATCCAAGGAAGAGGAGGAACTGTCTTCCCAGATGTCCAGCTTTAACGAAGC
CATGACTCAGATCAGGGAGCTGGAGGAGAAGGCTATGGAAGAGCTCAAGGAGATCATACAGCAAGGACCA
GACTGGCTTGAGCTCTCTGAGATGACCGAGCAGCCAGACTATGACCTGGAGACCTTTGTGAACAAAGCGG
AATCTGCTCTGGCCCAGCAAGCCAAGCATTTCTCAGCCCTGCGAGATGTCATCAAGGCCTTGCGCCTGGC
CATGCAGCTGGAAGAGCAGGCTAGCAGACAAATAAGCAGCAAGAAACGGCCCCAGTGAGAATTCTACCGG
GTAGGGGAGGCGCTTTTCCCAAGGCAGTCTGGAGCATGCGCTTTAGCAGCCCCGCTGGGCACTTGGCGCT
ACACAAGTGGCCTCTGGCCTCGCACACATTCCACATCCACCGGTAGGCGCCAACCGGCTCCGTTCTTTGG
TGGCCCCTTCGCGCCACCTTCTACTCCTCCCCTAGTCAGGAAGTTCCCCCCCGCCCCGCAGCTCGCGTCG
TGCAGGACGTGACAAATGGAAGTAGCACGTCTCACTAGTCTCGTGCAGATGGACAGCACCGCTGAGCAAT
GGAAGCGGGTAGGCCTTTGGGGCAGCGGCCAATAGCAGCTTTGCTCCTTCGCTTTCTGGGCTCAGAGGCT
GGGAAGGGGTGGGTCCGGGGGCGGGCTCAGGGGCGGGCTCAGGGGCGGGGCGGGCGCCCGAAGGTCCTCC
GGAGGCCCGGCATTCTGCACGCTTCAAAAGCGCACGTCTGCCGCGCTGTTCTCCTCTTCCTCATCTCCGG
GCCTTTCGACCTGCAGCCCAAGCTTACCATGACCGAGTACAAGCCCACGGTGCGCCTCGCCACCCGCGAC
GACGTCCCCAGGGCCGTACGCACCCTCGCCGCCGCGTTCGCCGACTACCCCGCCACGCGCCACACCGTCG
ATCCGGACCGCCACATCGAGCGGGTCACCGAGCTGCAAGAACTCTTCCTCACGCGCGTCGGGCTCGACAT
CGGCAAGGTGTGGGTCGCGGACGACGGCGCCGCGGTGGCGGTCTGGACCACGCCGGAGAGCGTCGAAGCG
GGGGCGGTGTTCGCCGAGATCGGCCCGCGCATGGCCGAGTTGAGCGGTTCCCGGCTGGCCGCGCAGCAAC
AGATGGAAGGCCTCCTGGCGCCGCACCGGCCCAAGGAGCCCGCGTGGTTCCTGGCCACCGTCGGCGTCTC
GCCCGACCACCAGGGCAAGGGTCTGGGCAGCGCCGTCGTGCTCCCCGGAGTGGAGGCGGCCGAGCGCGCC
GGGGTGCCCGCCTTCCTGGAGACCTCCGCGCCCCGCAACCTCCCCTTCTACGAGCGGCTCGGCTTCACCG
TCACCGCCGACGTCGAGGTGCCCGAAGGACCGCGCACCTGGTGCATGACCCGCAAGCCCGGTGCCTGACG
GGCGCGTCTGGAACAATCAACCTCTGGATTACAAAATTTGTGAAAGATTGACTGGTATTCTTAACTATGT
TGCTCCTTTTACGCTATGTGGATACGCTGCTTTAATGCCTTTGTATCATGCTATTGCTTCCCGTATGGCT
TTCATTTTCTCCTCCTTGTATAAATCCTGGTTGCTGTCTCTTTATGAGGAGTTGTGGCCCGTTGTCAGGC
AACGTGGCGTGGTGTGCACTGTGTTTGCTGACGCAACCCCCACTGGTTGGGGCATTGCCACCACCTGTCA
GCTCCTTTCCGGGACTTTCGCTTTCCCCCTCCCTATTGCCACGGCGGAACTCATCGCCGCCTGCCTTGCC
CGCTGCTGGACAGGGGCTCGGCTGTTGGGCACTGACAATTCCGTGGTGTTGTCGGGGAAGCTGACGTCCT
TTCCATGGCTGCTCGCCTGTGTTGCCACCTGGATTCTGCGCGGGACGTCCTTCTGCTACGTCCCTTCGGC
CCTCAATCCAGCGGACCTTCCTTCCCGCGGCCTGCTGCCGGCTCTGCGGCCTCTTCCGCGTCTTCGCCTT
CGCCCTCAGACGAGTCGGATCTCCCTTTGGGCCGCCTCCCCGCCTGGAATTAATTCTGCAGTCGAGACCT
AGAAAAACATGGAGCAATCACAAGTAGCAATACAGCAGCTACCAATGCTGATTGTGCCTGGCTAGAAGCA
CAAGAGGAGGAGGAGGTGGGTTTTCCAGTCACACCTCAGGTACCTTTAAGACCAATGACTTACAAGGCAG
CTGTAGATCTTAGCCACTTTTTAAAAGAAAAGAGGGGACTGGAAGGGCTAATTCACTCCCAACGAAGACA
AGATATCCTTGATCTGTGGATCTACCACACACAAGGCTACTTCCCTGATTAGCAGAACTACACACCAGGG
CCAGGGGTCAGATATCCACTGACCTTTGGATGGTGCTACAAGCTAGTACCAGTTGAGCCAGATAAGGTAG
AAGAGGCCAATAAAGGAGAGAACACCAGCTTGTTACACCCTGTGAGCCTGCATGGGATGGATGACCCGGA
GAGAGAAGTGTTAGAGTGGAGGTTTGACAGCCGCCTAGCATTTCATCACGTGGCCCGAGAGCTGCATCCG
GAGTACTTCAAGAACTGCTGATATCGAGCTTGCTACAAGGGACTTTCCGCTGGGGACTTTCCAGGGAGGC
GTGGCCTGGGCGGGACTGGGGAGTGGCGAGCCCTCAGATCCTGCATATAAGCAGCTGCTTTTTGCCTGTA
CTGGGTCTCTCTGGTTAGACCAGATCTGAGCCTGGGAGCTCTCTGGCTAACTAGGGAACCCACTGCTTAA
GCCTCAATAAAGCTTGCCTTGAGTGCTTCAAGTAGTGTGTGCCCGTCTGTTGTGTGACTCTGGTAACTAG
AGATCCCTCAGACCCTTTTAGTCAGTGTGGAAAATCTCTAGCAGTAGTAGTTCATGTCATCTTATTATTC
AGTATTTATAACTTGCAAAGAAATGAATATCAGAGAGTGAGAGGCCTTGACATTGCTAGCGTTTACCGTC
GACCTCTAGCTAGAGCTTGGCGTAATCATGGTCATAGCTGTTTCCTGTGTGAAATTGTTATCCGCTCACA
ATTCCACACAACATACGAGCCGGAAGCATAAAGTGTAAAGCCTGGGGTGCCTAATGAGTGAGCTAACTCA
CATTAATTGCGTTGCGCTCACTGCCCGCTTTCCAGTCGGGAAACCTGTCGTGCCAGCTGCATTAATGAAT
CGGCCAACGCGCGGGGAGAGGCGGTTTGCGTATTGGGCGCTCTTCCGCTTCCTCGCTCACTGACTCGCTG
CGCTCGGTCGTTCGGCTGCGGCGAGCGGTATCAGCTCACTCAAAGGCGGTAATACGGTTATCCACAGAAT
CAGGGGATAACGCAGGAAAGAACATGTGAGCAAAAGGCCAGCAAAAGGCCAGGAACCGTAAAAAGGCCGC
GTTGCTGGCGTTTTTCCATAGGCTCCGCCCCCCTGACGAGCATCACAAAAATCGACGCTCAAGTCAGAGG
TGGCGAAACCCGACAGGACTATAAAGATACCAGGCGTTTCCCCCTGGAAGCTCCCTCGTGCGCTCTCCTG
TTCCGACCCTGCCGCTTACCGGATACCTGTCCGCCTTTCTCCCTTCGGGAAGCGTGGCGCTTTCTCATAG
CTCACGCTGTAGGTATCTCAGTTCGGTGTAGGTCGTTCGCTCCAAGCTGGGCTGTGTGCACGAACCCCCC
GTTCAGCCCGACCGCTGCGCCTTATCCGGTAACTATCGTCTTGAGTCCAACCCGGTAAGACACGACTTAT
CGCCACTGGCAGCAGCCACTGGTAACAGGATTAGCAGAGCGAGGTATGTAGGCGGTGCTACAGAGTTCTT
GAAGTGGTGGCCTAACTACGGCTACACTAGAAGAACAGTATTTGGTATCTGCGCTCTGCTGAAGCCAGTT
ACCTTCGGAAAAAGAGTTGGTAGCTCTTGATCCGGCAAACAAACCACCGCTGGTAGCGGTGGTTTTTTTG
TTTGCAAGCAGCAGATTACGCGCAGAAAAAAAGGATCTCAAGAAGATCCTTTGATCTTTTCTACGGGGTC
TGACGCTCAGTGGAACGAAAACTCACGTTAAGGGATTTTGGTCATGAGATTATCAAAAAGGATCTTCACC
TAGATCCTTTTAAATTAAAAATGAAGTTTTAAATCAATCTAAAGTATATATGAGTAAACTTGGTCTGACA
GTTACCAATGCTTAATCAGTGAGGCACCTATCTCAGCGATCTGTCTATTTCGTTCATCCATAGTTGCCTG
ACTCCCCGTCGTGTAGATAACTACGATACGGGAGGGCTTACCATCTGGCCCCAGTGCTGCAATGATACCG
CGAGACCCACGCTCACCGGCTCCAGATTTATCAGCAATAAACCAGCCAGCCGGAAGGGCCGAGCGCAGAA
GTGGTCCTGCAACTTTATCCGCCTCCATCCAGTCTATTAATTGTTGCCGGGAAGCTAGAGTAAGTAGTTC
GCCAGTTAATAGTTTGCGCAACGTTGTTGCCATTGCTACAGGCATCGTGGTGTCACGCTCGTCGTTTGGT
ATGGCTTCATTCAGCTCCGGTTCCCAACGATCAAGGCGAGTTACATGATCCCCCATGTTGTGCAAAAAAG
CGGTTAGCTCCTTCGGTCCTCCGATCGTTGTCAGAAGTAAGTTGGCCGCAGTGTTATCACTCATGGTTAT
GGCAGCACTGCATAATTCTCTTACTGTCATGCCATCCGTAAGATGCTTTTCTGTGACTGGTGAGTACTCA
ACCAAGTCATTCTGAGAATAGTGTATGCGGCGACCGAGTTGCTCTTGCCCGGCGTCAATACGGGATAATA
CCGCGCCACATAGCAGAACTTTAAAAGTGCTCATCATTGGAAAACGTTCTTCGGGGCGAAAACTCTCAAG
GATCTTACCGCTGTTGAGATCCAGTTCGATGTAACCCACTCGTGCACCCAACTGATCTTCAGCATCTTTT
ACTTTCACCAGCGTTTCTGGGTGAGCAAAAACAGGAAGGCAAAATGCCGCAAAAAAGGGAATAAGGGCGA
CACGGAAATGTTGAATACTCATACTCTTCCTTTTTCAATATTATTGAAGCATTTATCAGGGTTATTGTCT
CATGAGCGGATACATATTTGAATGTATTTAGAAAAATAAACAAATAGGGGTTCCGCGCACATTTCCCCGA
AAAGTGCCACCTGACGTCGACGGATCGGGAGATCAACTTGTTTATTGCAGCTTATAATGGTTACAAATAA
AGCAATAGCATCACAAATTTCACAAATAAAGCATTTTTTTCACTGCATTCTAGTTGTGGTTTGTCCAAAC
TCATCAATGTATCTTATCATGTCTGGATCAACTGGATAACTCAAGCTAACCAAAATCATCCCAAACTTCC
CACCCCATACCCTATTACCACTGCCAATTACCTGTGGTTTCATTTACTCTAAACCTGTGATTCCTCTGAA
TTATTTTCATTTTAAAGAAATTGTATTTGTTAAATATGTACTACAAACTTAGTAGTT
